LOCUS       Exported 5964 bp ds-DNA circular SYN 12-MAY-2021
DEFINITION  Double fluorescent stalling reporter K0.
ACCESSION   .
VERSION     .
KEYWORDS    pmGFP-P2A-K0-P2A-RFP
SOURCE      synthetic DNA construct
  ORGANISM  synthetic DNA construct
REFERENCE   1 (bases 1 to 5964)
  AUTHORS   Juszkiewicz S, Hegde RS
  TITLE     Initiation of Quality Control during Poly(A) Translation Requires
            Site-Specific Ribosome Ubiquitination.
  JOURNAL   Mol Cell. 2017 Feb 16;65(4):743-750.e4. doi:
            10.1016/j.molcel.2016.11.039. Epub 2017 Jan 5.
  PUBMED    28065601
REFERENCE   2 (bases 1 to 5964)
  AUTHORS   .
  TITLE     Direct Submission
  JOURNAL   Exported May 12, 2021 from SnapGene Server 1.1.58
            http://www.snapgene.com
FEATURES             Location/Qualifiers
     source          1..5964
                     /organism="synthetic DNA construct"
                     /mol_type="other DNA"
     enhancer        1..304
                     /label=CMV enhancer
                     /note="human cytomegalovirus immediate early enhancer"
     promoter        305..508
                     /label=CMV promoter
                     /note="human cytomegalovirus (CMV) immediate early
                     promoter"
     primer_bind     459..479
                     /label=CMV-F
                     /note="Human CMV immediate early promoter, forward primer"
     regulatory      547..556
                     /regulatory_class="other"
                     /note="vertebrate consensus sequence for strong initiation
                     of translation (Kozak, 1987)"
     CDS             553..1269
                     /codon_start=1
                     /product="the original enhanced GFP (Yang et al., 1996)"
                     /label=EGFP
                     /note="mammalian codon-optimized"
                     /translation="MVSKGEELFTGVVPILVELDGDVNGHKFSVSGEGEGDATYGKLTL
                     KFICTTGKLPVPWPTLVTTLTYGVQCFSRYPDHMKQHDFFKSAMPEGYVQERTIFFKDD
                     GNYKTRAEVKFEGDTLVNRIELKGIDFKEDGNILGHKLEYNYNSHNVYIMADKQKNGIK
                     VNFKIRHNIEDGSVQLADHYQQNTPIGDGPVLLPDNHYLSTQSALSKDPNEKRDHMVLK
                     EFVTAAGITLGMDELYK"
     primer_bind     complement(598..619)
                     /label=EGFP-N
                     /note="EGFP, reverse primer"
     primer_bind     complement(859..878)
                     /label=EXFP-R
                     /note="For distinguishing EGFP variants, reverse primer"
     CDS             1285..1341
                     /codon_start=1
                     /product="2A peptide from porcine teschovirus-1
                     polyprotein"
                     /label=P2A
                     /note="Eukaryotic ribosomes fail to insert a peptide bond
                     between the Gly and Pro residues, yielding separate
                     polypeptides."
                     /translation="ATNFSLLKQAGDVEENPGP"
     CDS             1348..1413
                     /codon_start=1
                     /product="three tandem FLAG(R) epitope tags, followed by an
                     enterokinase cleavage site"
                     /label=3xFLAG
                     /translation="DYKDHDGDYKDHDIDYKDDDDK"
     CDS             1789..1845
                     /codon_start=1
                     /product="2A peptide from porcine teschovirus-1
                     polyprotein"
                     /label=P2A
                     /note="Eukaryotic ribosomes fail to insert a peptide bond
                     between the Gly and Pro residues, yielding separate
                     polypeptides."
                     /translation="ATNFSLLKQAGDVEENPGP"
     CDS             1852..2559
                     /codon_start=1
                     /product="monomeric derivative of DsRed fluorescent protein
                     (Shaner et al., 2004)"
                     /label=mCherry
                     /note="mammalian codon-optimized"
                     /translation="VSKGEEDNMAIIKEFMRFKVHMEGSVNGHEFEIEGEGEGRPYEGT
                     QTAKLKVTKGGPLPFAWDILSPQFMYGSKAYVKHPADIPDYLKLSFPEGFKWERVMNFE
                     DGGVVTVTQDSSLQDGEFIYKVKLRGTNFPSDGPVMQKKTMGWEASSERMYPEDGALKG
                     EIKQRLKLKDGGHYDAEVKTTYKAKKPVQLPGAYNVNIKLDITSHNEDYTIVEQYERAE
                     GRHSTGGMDELYK"
     primer_bind     complement(1994..2012)
                     /label=mCherry-R
                     /note="mCherry, reverse primer"
     primer_bind     2262..2281
                     /label=mCherry-F
                     /note="mCherry, forward primer"
     polyA_signal    2692..2813
                     /label=SV40 poly(A) signal
                     /note="SV40 polyadenylation signal"
     primer_bind     complement(2729..2748)
                     /label=SV40pA-R
                     /note="SV40 polyA, reverse primer"
     primer_bind     2783..2802
                     /label=EBV-rev
                     /note="SV40 polyA terminator, reverse primer"
     rep_origin      complement(2820..3275)
                     /direction=LEFT
                     /label=f1 ori
                     /note="f1 bacteriophage origin of replication; arrow
                     indicates direction of (+) strand synthesis"
     primer_bind     complement(2957..2978)
                     /label=F1ori-F
                     /note="F1 origin, forward primer"
     primer_bind     3169..3188
                     /label=F1ori-R
                     /note="F1 origin, reverse primer"
     promoter        3302..3406
                     /gene="bla"
                     /label=AmpR promoter
     promoter        3408..3765
                     /label=SV40 promoter
                     /note="SV40 enhancer and early promoter"
     primer_bind     complement(3431..3451)
                     /label=pBABE 3'
                     /note="SV40 enhancer, reverse primer for pBABE vectors"
     rep_origin      3616..3751
                     /label=SV40 ori
                     /note="SV40 origin of replication"
     primer_bind     3678..3697
                     /label=SV40pro-F
                     /note="SV40 promoter/origin, forward primer"
     CDS             3800..4594
                     /codon_start=1
                     /gene="aph(3')-II (or nptII)"
                     /product="aminoglycoside phosphotransferase from Tn5"
                     /label=NeoR/KanR
                     /note="confers resistance to neomycin, kanamycin, and G418
                     (Geneticin(R))"
                     /translation="MIEQDGLHAGSPAAWVERLFGYDWAQQTIGCSDAAVFRLSAQGRP
                     VLFVKTDLSGALNELQDEAARLSWLATTGVPCAAVLDVVTEAGRDWLLLGEVPGQDLLS
                     SHLAPAEKVSIMADAMRRLHTLDPATCPFDHQAKHRIERARTRMEAGLVDQDDLDEEHQ
                     GLAPAELFARLKASMPDGEDLVVTHGDACLPNIMVENGRFSGFIDCGRLGVADRYQDIA
                     LATRDIAEELGGEWADRFLVLYGIAAPDSQRIAFYRLLDEFF"
     primer_bind     complement(3854..3873)
                     /label=Neo-R
                     /note="Neomycin resistance gene, reverse primer"
     primer_bind     4464..4483
                     /label=Neo-F
                     /note="Neomycin resistance gene, forward primer"
     primer_bind     complement(4782..4801)
                     /label=TK-pA-R
                     /note="Thymidine kinase polyA, reverse primer"
     polyA_signal    4826..4873
                     /label=HSV TK poly(A) signal
                     /note="herpes simplex virus thymidine kinase
                     polyadenylation signal (Cole and Stacy, 1985)"
     rep_origin      5202..5790
                     /direction=RIGHT
                     /label=ori
                     /note="high-copy-number ColE1/pMB1/pBR322/pUC origin of
                     replication"
     primer_bind     5691..5710
                     /label=pBR322ori-F
                     /note="pBR322 origin, forward primer"
ORIGIN
        1 cgttacataa cttacggtaa atggcccgcc tggctgaccg cccaacgacc cccgcccatt
       61 gacgtcaata atgacgtatg ttcccatagt aacgccaata gggactttcc attgacgtca
      121 atgggtggag tatttacggt aaactgccca cttggcagta catcaagtgt atcatatgcc
      181 aagtacgccc cctattgacg tcaatgacgg taaatggccc gcctggcatt atgcccagta
      241 catgacctta tgggactttc ctacttggca gtacatctac gtattagtca tcgctattac
      301 catggtgatg cggttttggc agtacatcaa tgggcgtgga tagcggtttg actcacgggg
      361 atttccaagt ctccacccca ttgacgtcaa tgggagtttg ttttggcacc aaaatcaacg
      421 ggactttcca aaatgtcgta acaactccgc cccattgacg caaatgggcg gtaggcgtgt
      481 acggtgggag gtctatataa gcagagctgg tttagtgaac cgtcagatcc gctagcgcta
      541 ccggtcgcca ccatggtgag caagggcgag gagctgttca ccggggtggt gcccatcctg
      601 gtcgagctgg acggcgacgt aaacggccac aagttcagcg tgtccggcga gggcgagggc
      661 gatgccacct acggcaagct gaccctgaag ttcatctgca ccaccggcaa gctgcccgtg
      721 ccctggccca ccctcgtgac caccctgacc tacggcgtgc agtgcttcag ccgctacccc
      781 gaccacatga agcagcacga cttcttcaag tccgccatgc ccgaaggcta cgtccaggag
      841 cgcaccatct tcttcaagga cgacggcaac tacaagaccc gcgccgaggt gaagttcgag
      901 ggcgacaccc tggtgaaccg catcgagctg aagggcatcg acttcaagga ggacggcaac
      961 atcctggggc acaagctgga gtacaactac aacagccaca acgtctatat catggccgac
     1021 aagcagaaga acggcatcaa ggtgaacttc aagatccgcc acaacatcga ggacggcagc
     1081 gtgcagctcg ccgaccacta ccagcagaac acccccatcg gcgacggccc cgtgctgctg
     1141 cccgacaacc actacctgag cacccagtcc gccctgagca aagaccccaa cgagaagcgc
     1201 gatcacatgg tccttaagga gttcgtgacc gccgccggga tcactctcgg catggacgag
     1261 ctgtacaagt ccggaggcag cggcgccacc aacttttccc tgctcaagca ggccggcgac
     1321 gtggaagaga atcccggccc cggtactgac tacaaagacc atgacggtga ttataaagat
     1381 catgacatcg attacaagga tgacgatgac aaggccggat ctcctggtcc gacccccagt
     1441 ggcactaacg tgggatcctc annnnnnnnn nnnnnnnnnn nnnnnnnnnn nnnnnnnnnn
     1501 nnnnnnnnnn nnnnnnnnnn nnnnnnnnnn nnnnnnnnnn nnnnnnnnnn nnnnnnnnnn
     1561 nnnnnnggat cagggcgctc tcccagcaaa gcagtggccg cccgggcggc gggatccact
     1621 gtccggcaga ggaaaaatgc cagctgtggg acaaggagtg caggccgcac aacctcggca
     1681 ggcaccgggg ggatgtggcg attctacaca gaagattcac ctgggctcaa agttggccct
     1741 aggtcgaccg ccatggcgac ccccggggga tccggtaccg gaagcggagc tactaacttc
     1801 agcctgctga agcaggctgg agacgtggag gagaaccctg gacctctcga ggtgagcaag
     1861 ggcgaggagg ataacatggc catcatcaag gagttcatgc gcttcaaggt gcacatggag
     1921 ggctccgtga acggccacga gttcgagatc gagggcgagg gcgagggccg cccctacgag
     1981 ggcacccaga ccgccaagct gaaggtgacc aagggtggcc ccctgccctt cgcctgggac
     2041 atcctgtccc ctcagttcat gtacggctcc aaggcctacg tgaagcaccc cgccgacatc
     2101 cccgactact tgaagctgtc cttccccgag ggcttcaagt gggagcgcgt gatgaacttc
     2161 gaggacggcg gcgtggtgac cgtgacccag gactcctccc tgcaggacgg cgagttcatc
     2221 tacaaggtga agctgcgcgg caccaacttc ccctccgacg gccccgtaat gcagaagaag
     2281 accatgggct gggaggcctc ctccgagcgg atgtaccccg aggacggcgc cctgaagggc
     2341 gagatcaagc agaggctgaa gctgaaggac ggcggccact acgacgctga ggtcaagacc
     2401 acctacaagg ccaagaagcc cgtgcagctg cccggcgcct acaacgtcaa catcaagttg
     2461 gacatcacct cccacaacga ggactacacc atcgtggaac agtacgaacg cgccgagggc
     2521 cgccactcca ccggcggcat ggacgagctg tacaagtaaa ctggatccac cggatctaga
     2581 taactgatca taatcagcca taccacattt gtagaggttt tacttgcttt aaaaaacctc
     2641 ccacacctcc ccctgaacct gaaacataaa atgaatgcaa ttgttgttgt taacttgttt
     2701 attgcagctt ataatggtta caaataaagc aatagcatca caaatttcac aaataaagca
     2761 tttttttcac tgcattctag ttgtggtttg tccaaactca tcaatgtatc ttaacgcgta
     2821 aattgtaagc gttaatattt tgttaaaatt cgcgttaaat ttttgttaaa tcagctcatt
     2881 ttttaaccaa taggccgaaa tcggcaaaat cccttataaa tcaaaagaat agaccgagat
     2941 agggttgagt gttgttccag tttggaacaa gagtccacta ttaaagaacg tggactccaa
     3001 cgtcaaaggn nnnnnnnnnn nnnnnnnnnn nnnnnnnnnn nnnnnnnnnn nnnnnnnntn
     3061 nnnnnnnnnn nnnnnnnnnn nnnnnnnnnn nnnnnnnnnn nnnnnnnnnn nnnnnnnnnn
     3121 nnnnnnnnnn nnnnnnnnnn nnnnnnnnnn gnnnnnnnnn nnnnnnnnnn nnnnnnnnnn
     3181 nnnnnnnnnn nnnnnnnnnn nnnnnnnnnn nnnnnnnnnn nnnnnnnnnn nnnnnnnnnn
     3241 nnnnnnnnnn nnnnnnnnnn nnnnnnnnnn nnnnncaggt ggcacttttc ggggaaatgt
     3301 gcgcggaacc cctatttgtt tatttttcta aatacattca aatatgtatc cgctcatgag
     3361 acaataaccc tgataaatgc ttcaataata ttgaaaaagg aagagtcctg aggcggaaag
     3421 aaccagctgt ggaatgtgtg tcagttaggg tgtggaaagt ccccaggctc cccagcaggc
     3481 agaagtatgc aaagcatgca tctcaattag tcagcaacca ggtgtggaaa gtccccaggc
     3541 tccccagcag gcagaagtat gcaaagcatg catctcaatt agtcagcaac catagtcccg
     3601 cccctaactc cgcccatccc gcccctaact ccgcccagtt ccgcccattc tccgccccat
     3661 ggctgactaa ttttttttat ttatgcagag gccgaggccg cctcggcctc tgagctattc
     3721 cagaagtagt gaggaggctt ttttggaggc ctaggctttt gcaaagatcg atcaagagac
     3781 aggatgagga tcgtttcgca tgattgaaca agatggattg cacgcaggtt ctccggccgc
     3841 ttgggtggag aggctattcg gctatgactg ggcacaacag acaatcggct gctctgatgc
     3901 cgccgtgttc cggctgtcag cgcaggggcg cccggttctt tttgtcaaga ccgacctgtc
     3961 cggtgccctg aatgaactgc aagacgaggc agcgcggcta tcgtggctgg ccacgacggg
     4021 cgttccttgc gcagctgtgc tcgacgttgt cactgaagcg ggaagggact ggctgctatt
     4081 gggcgaagtg ccggggcagg atctcctgtc atctcacctt gctcctgccg agaaagtatc
     4141 catcatggct gatgcaatgc ggcggctgca tacgcttgat ccggctacct gcccattcga
     4201 ccaccaagcg aaacatcgca tcgagcgagc acgtactcgg atggaagccg gtcttgtcga
     4261 tcaggatgat ctggacgaag agcatcaggg gctcgcgcca gccgaactgt tcgccaggct
     4321 caaggcgagc atgcccgacg gcgaggatct cgtcgtgacc catggcgatg cctgcttgcc
     4381 gaatatcatg gtggaaaatg gccgcttttc tggattcatc gactgtggcc ggctgggtgt
     4441 ggcggaccgc tatcaggaca tagcgttggc tacccgtgat attgctgaag agcttggcgg
     4501 cgaatgggct gaccgcttcc tcgtgcttta cggtatcgcc gctcccgatt cgcagcgcat
     4561 cgccttctat cgccttcttg acgagttctt ctgagcggga ctctggggtt cgaaatgacc
     4621 gaccaagcga cgcccaacct gccatcacga gatttcgatt ccaccgccgc cttctatgaa
     4681 aggttgggct tcggaatcgt tttccgggac gccggctgga tgatcctcca gcgcggggat
     4741 ctcatgctgg agttcttcgc ccaccctagg gggaggctaa ctgaaacacg gaaggagaca
     4801 ataccggaag gaacccgcgc tatgacggca ataaaaagac agaataaaac gcacggtgtt
     4861 gggtcgtttg ttcataaacg cggggttcgg tcccagggct ggcactctgt cgatacccca
     4921 ccgagacccc attggggcca atacgcccgc gtttcttcct tttccccacc ccacccccca
     4981 agttcgggtg aaggcccagg gctcgcagcc aacgtcgggg cggcaggccc tgccatagcc
     5041 tcaggttact catatatact ttagattgat ttaaaacttc atttttaatt taaaaggatc
     5101 taggtgaaga tcctttttga taatctcatg accaaaatcc cttaacgtga gttttcgttc
     5161 cactgagcgt cagaccccgt agaaaagatc aaaggatctt cttgagatcc tttttttctg
     5221 cgcgtaatct gctgcttgca aacaaaaaaa ccaccgctac cagcggtggt ttgtttgccg
     5281 gatcaagagc taccaactct ttttccgaag gtaactggct tcagcagagc gcagatacca
     5341 aatactgttc ttctagtgta gccgtagtta ggccaccact tcaagaactc tgtagcaccg
     5401 cctacatacc tcgctctgct aatcctgtta ccagtggctg ctgccagtgg cgataagtcg
     5461 tgtcttaccg ggttggactc aagacgatag ttaccggata aggcgcagcg gtcgggctga
     5521 acggggggtt cgtgcacaca gcccagcttg gagcgaacga cctacaccga actgagatac
     5581 ctacagcgtg agctatgaga aagcgccacg cttcccgaag ggagaaaggc ggacaggtat
     5641 ccggtaagcg gcagggtcgg aacaggagag cgcacgaggg agcttccagg gggaaacgcc
     5701 tggtatcttt atagtcctgt cgggtttcgc cacctctgac ttgagcgtcg atttttgtga
     5761 tgctcgtcag gggggcggag cctatggaaa aacgccagca acgcggcctt tttacggttc
     5821 ctggcctttt gctggccttt tgctcacatg ttctttcctg cgttatcccc tgattctgtg
     5881 gataaccgta ttaccgccat gcattagtta ttaatagtaa tcaattacgg ggtcattagt
     5941 tcatagccca tatatggagt tccg
//
